>Addgene plasmid #172151 | pJH223 | addgene full sequence | sequence record 339080 | Addgene NGS Result
AAATTAATACGACTCACTATAGGGGAATTGTGAGCGGATAACAATTCCCCTGTAGAAATAATTTTGTTTA
ACTTTAATAAGGAGATATACCATGGGCAGCAGCCATCACCATCATCACCACAGCCAGGATCCGAATTCGA
GCTCGGCGCGCCTGCAGGTCGACAAGCTTGCGGCCGCATAATGCTTAAGTCGAACAGAAAGTAATCGTAT
TGTACACGGCCGCATAATCGAAATTAATACGACTCACTATAGGGGAATTGTGAGCGGATAACAATTCCCC
ATCTTAGTATATTAGTTAAGTATAAGAAGGAGATGATGGGCAGCAGCATGTCGGACTCAGAAGTCAATCA
AGAAGCTAAGCCAGAGGTCAAGCCAGAAGTCAAGCCTGAGACTCACATCAATTTAAAGGTGTCCGATGGG
TCTTCAGAGATCTTCTTCAAGATCAAAAAGACCACTCCTTTAAGAAGGCTGATGGAAGCGTTCGCTAAAA
GACAGGGTAAGGAAATGGACTCCTTAAGATTCTTGTACGACGGTATTAGAATTCAAGCTGATCAGACCCC
TGAAGATTTGGACATGGAGGATAACGATATTATTGAGGCTCACAGAGAACAGATTGGTGGTCATATGATT
AAGAAGATGGCGACTGAAGATCTGGATCGTTTTGGCGAAAAAATTATTGAAGGATTTCAGTTATCTGACG
ACGATTTACGCGCTTTGCTTAGCCTGGAATCGGAAGAAGAATTGGAAAAGCTGTATTACGTCGCACGTAA
AGTACGCAACCATTACTTTGGAAATCGCGTATTCCTGAGCTGTTTTATCTACTTCAGCACATACTGCAAA
AACCAATGTGCGTTTTGCTATTATAACTGCAAAAACGAGATTAACCGCTATCGTTTGTCCCGCGAAGAAA
TCAAAGAGACTTGCAAGGCCCTTAAAGGTGCGGGTTTCCATATGATTGATCTGACTATGGGGGAGGATCC
CTATTATTACGAGGAACCTGATCGCTTCGTGGAGCTGGTCCAAATGGTTAAGAATGAGCTTGGACTTCCA
ATCATGATTTCGCCAGGAGTAATGGATAATGCTACCCTTTTAAAAGCACGCGAAAAGGGAGCTAATTTCT
TCGCCTTATATCAAGAAACCTATGATCAAGAGTTGTACAAGAAGTTGCGCGTAGGTCAGTCGTTCAAGGG
GCGCTACAATACTCGTCGTTTTGCTAAAGAACAAGGGTATTGCATTGAAGACGGTATCTTAACGGGAGTC
GGGAACGATATCGAGTCAACGATCAAATCTTTACGCGGCATGAAATCAAATGATCCCGACATGGTTCGCG
TGATGACTTTCTTACCCCAGGAAGGAACTCCCCTTGAGCGTTTTAAGGACAATAGTAACCTGAGCGAACT
GAAAATCATTGCGATCTTGCGTCTGATCTTTCCGAAGTGCTTAATCCCCGCGTCGTTGGACCTGGAAGGG
ATCGACGGGATGGTACACCGTCTTAACGCAGGTGCTAATATCGTGACTAGCATCCTTCCTAGTGATTCAA
AACTTGAGGGAGTTGCTAACTACGATCGTGACCTGGAAGAGCGCGACCGCGACATTAAAAGCGTCATCAA
GCGCCTTGAGGGAATGGGCATGGAACCAGCGCCACAGGCGGAATTCGAGACTGTACTGCGCTGCTAATAA
GGAGGAAAAATGAAAACCATCTGCCTGATTGGTGGTAAATTGCAGGGTTTTGAGGCCGCGTATCTGTCTA
AAAAAGCCGATATGAAAGTAGTGGTTATCGACAAGAACCCCCAAGCTCTTATCCGCAATTACGCAGACGA
GTTTCATTGTTTTGATGTTATCAAGGAACCAGAGAAACTTCTTGAAATCAGCAAAAATGTAGACGCTATC
TTGCCCGTCAACGAAAACTTAGAATGTATTAAATTCTTAAGTAGTGTAAAAGAGGAATTTTCTTGCCCAG
TACTGTTCGATTTTGAGGCTTACCGCATCTCGCGCGATAAGAAGAAATCGAAAGAGTATTTCCGTTCCAT
CGGCATTCCGACACCGCAAGACAAACCTGGTCGTCCTCCATACTTCGTTAAGCCACCGTGCGAAAGCTCG
TCGGTTGGTGCTCGCATTATCTACGATGAAGAAGAACTGGGAGAATTGGAGCCCGGCATGCTGGTAGAAG
AGTATGTGGAAGGTGAGGTTATTTCACTTGAAGTAATCGGGGACGGTACCCACTTTGCAGTTGTTAAAGA
GACACTTATTCACATCGACCGCACCTATGACTGCCATATGGTAACTCCCCTGCCATCTGATTTGTCTTTC
CGTGAGATCAGCTATTCTTTAGCGGCCAACCTGCCTTTGAAGGGGATCATGGACGTTGAAGCAATTTCGG
GCCCGCAAGGTTTGAAGGTCATTGAAATTGATTCACGTTTCCCCTCCCAGACCCCCACAGCCGTGTATTA
TTCGTCGGGAGTGAATTTAATTGAGCTGTTGTTTCGTGCCTTTGGAGAAGGGGTGGAGGAAGTTAAAACC
CTTCCAGAGGACCGCTACTGTATCTACGAGCACCTGATGCTTGCAGAAAATGGGGCCCTGATCCCAGTAG
GTGAGCAGGTTCTGTCGATGGGGAATGACTATGGGAAATACTATGAAGAACCAGGAATTGAAATCTTTTT
ATGTCGCGGAGAGGACCCCGTGTTTACGCTTGTCTTTTGGGGAAAGGACCGTGAGGAAGCCGAAAACAAA
AAGCGCACTGGTTTGCTGATTTTGAAGGACCGCTTCGGGGCAGCCGTTTAAAATGGCAAAAATCGGATAA
GAATAAAAATTTGCCCAAAGTAAAATTTGTTTAAAACAGAAAAAGGAGATAAAAAATGGCTTTGTTGACT
CCCGAGGACCTGGAGAACATTAACCGTCAACTTCACGAAGCCGATTCTACGGTACGTCGTGTGACTGGGT
TAGATATCAAGGGAGTTTGTAAAGATTTCTATGGGACTACTCCATGCTGTGAGAAGGTCGGTATCGTCCC
GGTAACTAGTGGCAACGGCATCATTGGCAACTTTTCTGAAAGTCTTCGTGCGATCACTGAGTACTTTGGA
TTTGACTCATTCGTGACGACCATGCCAGACGTTAGTGGCTACTATGAGGCGGTCCGTAATGGAGCACAAA
TTATTCTTATGGCAGATGATAATACGTTTCTTGCACACAATTTAAAGAACGGCAAGATCGCTAATAATCA
ACCGTGTACCGGAATTATCTACGCGGAGATCGCCTCGCGCTATATGAAAGCCGATTCCAAAGATGTGCTT
GCCGTCGGGCTTGGAAAAGTGGGGTTTCCAGGCGCTGCACATTTGGTTAATAAGGGGTTTCGTGTGTATG
GGTACGACGCGGATAAGGCGTTGTTAGAAAAGACTGTATCAGACCTTGGGATCACACCTTTCGAGCCTGA
GAATCCCCGTCGCTTCTCAATCATTTTTGAGGCGACCCCGTGTGCTGATACAGTACCAGAGTCTGTCATC
AGCGACAATTGTGTCATCTCTACGCCCGGTATCCCTTGCGCGATCAGCCGTGAACTTCAAGAAAAATACG
GGGTGGAGTTGATTATGGAACCTCTGGGTATTGGAACTGTTTCTATGCTGTATAGCATTTTGTAAATATA
CATATGGCAGATCTCAATTGGATATCGGCCGGCCACGCGATCGCTGACGTCGGTACCCTCGAGTCTGGTA
AAGAAACCGCTGCTGCGAAATTTGAACGCCAGCACATGGACTCGTCTACTAGCGCAGCTTAATTAACCTA
GGCTGCTGCCACCGCTGAGCAATAACTAGCATAACCCCTTGGGGCCTCTAAACGGGTCTTGAGGGGTTTT
TTGCTGAAACCTCAGGCATTTGAGAAGCACACGGTCACACTGCTTCCGGTAGTCAATAAACCGGTAAACC
AGCAATAGACATAAGCGGCTATTTAACGACCCTGCCCTGAACCGACGACCGGGTCATCGTGGCCGGATCT
TGCGGCCCCTCGGCTTGAACGAATTGTTAGACATTATTTGCCGACTACCTTGGTGATCTCGCCTTTCACG
TAGTGGACAAATTCTTCCAACTGATCTGCGCGCGAGGCCAAGCGATCTTCTTCTTGTCCAAGATAAGCCT
GTCTAGCTTCAAGTATGACGGGCTGATACTGGGCCGGCAGGCGCTCCATTGCCCAGTCGGCAGCGACATC
CTTCGGCGCGATTTTGCCGGTTACTGCGCTGTACCAAATGCGGGACAACGTAAGCACTACATTTCGCTCA
TCGCCAGCCCAGTCGGGCGGCGAGTTCCATAGCGTTAAGGTTTCATTTAGCGCCTCAAATAGATCCTGTT
CAGGAACCGGATCAAAGAGTTCCTCCGCCGCTGGACCTACCAAGGCAACGCTATGTTCTCTTGCTTTTGT
CAGCAAGATAGCCAGATCAATGTCGATCGTGGCTGGCTCGAAGATACCTGCAAGAATGTCATTGCGCTGC
CATTCTCCAAATTGCAGTTCGCGCTTAGCTGGATAACGCCACGGAATGATGTCGTCGTGCACAACAATGG
TGACTTCTACAGCGCGGAGAATCTCGCTCTCTCCAGGGGAAGCCGAAGTTTCCAAAAGGTCGTTGATCAA
AGCTCGCCGCGTTGTTTCATCAAGCCTTACGGTCACCGTAACCAGCAAATCAATATCACTGTGTGGCTTC
AGGCCGCCATCCACTGCGGAGCCGTACAAATGTACGGCCAGCAACGTCGGTTCGAGATGGCGCTCGATGA
CGCCAACTACCTCTGATAGTTGAGTCGATACTTCGGCGATCACCGCTTCCCTCATACTCTTCCTTTTTCA
ATATTATTGAAGCATTTATCAGGGTTATTGTCTCATGAGCGGATACATATTTGAATGTATTTAGAAAAAT
AAACAAATAGCTAGCTCACTCGGTCGCTACGCTCCGGGCGTGAGACTGCGGCGGGCGCTGCGGACACATA
CAAAGTTACCCACAGATTCCGTGGATAAGCAGGGGACTAACATGTGAGGCAAAACAGCAGGGCCGCGCCG
GTGGCGTTTTTCCATAGGCTCCGCCCTCCTGCCAGAGTTCACATAAACAGACGCTTTTCCGGTGCATCTG
TGGGAGCCGTGAGGCTCAACCATGAATCTGACAGTACGGGCGAAACCCGACAGGACTTAAAGATCCCCAC
CGTTTCCGGCGGGTCGCTCCCTCTTGCGCTCTCCTGTTCCGACCCTGCCGTTTACCGGATACCTGTTCCG
CCTTTCTCCCTTACGGGAAGTGTGGCGCTTTCTCATAGCTCACACACTGGTATCTCGGCTCGGTGTAGGT
CGTTCGCTCCAAGCTGGGCTGTAAGCAAGAACTCCCCGTTCAGCCCGACTGCTGCGCCTTATCCGGTAAC
TGTTCACTTGAGTCCAACCCGGAAAAGCACGGTAAAACGCCACTGGCAGCAGCCATTGGTAACTGGGAGT
TCGCAGAGGATTTGTTTAGCTAAACACGCGGTTGCTCTTGAAGTGTGCGCCAAAGTCCGGCTACACTGGA
AGGACAGATTTGGTTGCTGTGCTCTGCGAAAGCCAGTTACCACGGTTAAGCAGTTCCCCAACTGACTTAA
CCTTCGATCAAACCACCTCCCCAGGTGGTTTTTTCGAAGGTTAAGTCAGTTGGGGAACTGCTTAACCTTC
GATCAAACCACCTCCCCAGGTGGTTTTTTCGTTTACAGGGCAAAAGATTACGCGCAGAAAAAAAGGATCT
CAAGAAGATCCTTTGATCTTTTCTACTGAACCGCTCTAGATTTCAGTGCAATTTATCTCTTCAAATGTAG
CACCTGAAGTCAGCCCCATACGATATAAGTTGTAATTCTCATGTTAGTCATGCCCCGCGCCCACCGGAAG
GAGCTGACTGGGTTGAAGGCTCTCAAGGGCATCGGTCGAGATCCCGGTGCCTAATGAGTGAGCTAACTTA
CATTAATTGCGTTGCGCTCACTGCCCGCTTTCCAGTCGGGAAACCTGTCGTGCCAGCTGCATTAATGAAT
CGGCCAACGCGCGGGGAGAGGCGGTTTGCGTATTGGGCGCCAGGGTGGTTTTTCTTTTCACCAGTGAGAC
GGGCAACAGCTGATTGCCCTTCACCGCCTGGCCCTGAGAGAGTTGCAGCAAGCGGTCCACGCTGGTTTGC
CCCAGCAGGCGAAAATCCTGTTTGATGGTGGTTAACGGCGGGATATAACATGAGCTGTCTTCGGTATCGT
CGTATCCCACTACCGAGATGTCCGCACCAACGCGCAGCCCGGACTCGGTAATGGCGCGCATTGCGCCCAG
CGCCATCTGATCGTTGGCAACCAGCATCGCAGTGGGAACGATGCCCTCATTCAGCATTTGCATGGTTTGT
TGAAAACCGGACATGGCACTCCAGTCGCCTTCCCGTTCCGCTATCGGCTGAATTTGATTGCGAGTGAGAT
ATTTATGCCAGCCAGCCAGACGCAGACGCGCCGAGACAGAACTTAATGGGCCCGCTAACAGCGCGATTTG
CTGGTGACCCAATGCGACCAGATGCTCCACGCCCAGTCGCGTACCGTCTTCATGGGAGAAAATAATACTG
TTGATGGGTGTCTGGTCAGAGACATCAAGAAATAACGCCGGAACATTAGTGCAGGCAGCTTCCACAGCAA
TGGCATCCTGGTCATCCAGCGGATAGTTAATGATCAGCCCACTGACGCGTTGCGCGAGAAGATTGTGCAC
CGCCGCTTTACAGGCTTCGACGCCGCTTCGTTCTACCATCGACACCACCACGCTGGCACCCAGTTGATCG
GCGCGAGATTTAATCGCCGCGACAATTTGCGACGGCGCGTGCAGGGCCAGACTGGAGGTGGCAACGCCAA
TCAGCAACGACTGTTTGCCCGCCAGTTGTTGTGCCACGCGGTTGGGAATGTAATTCAGCTCCGCCATCGC
CGCTTCCACTTTTTCCCGCGTTTTCGCAGAAACGTGGCTGGCCTGGTTCACCACGCGGGAAACGGTCTGA
TAAGAGACACCGGCATACTCTGCGACATCGTATAACGTTACTGGTTTCACATTCACCACCCTGAATTGAC
TCTCTTCCGGGCGCTATCATGCCATACCGCGAAAGGTTTTGCGCCATTCGATGGTGTCCGGGATCTCGAC
GCTCTCCCTTATGCGACTCCTGCATTAGG
Features (pLannotate 1.2.2; 21 found; start..end, strand, type, name):
      5..23      +  promoter       T7 promoter: promoter for bacteriophage T7 RNA polymerase
     24..48      +  protein_bind   lac operator: The lac repressor binds to the lac operator to inhibit transcription in E. coli. This inhibition can be relieved by adding lactose or isopropyl-β-D-thiogalactopyranoside (IPTG). lac repressor encoded by lacI
     63..85      +  RBS            RBS: efficient ribosome binding site from bacteriophage T7 gene 10 (Olins and Rangwala, 1989)
    235..253     +  promoter       T7 promoter: promoter for bacteriophage T7 RNA polymerase
    254..278     +  protein_bind   lac operator: The lac repressor binds to the lac operator to inhibit transcription in E. coli. This inhibition can be relieved by adding lactose or isopropyl-β-D-thiogalactopyranoside (IPTG). lac repressor encoded by lacI
    328..621     +  CDS            SUMO: cleavable ubiquitin-like protein tag; S. cerevisiae SMT3 (truncated)
    625..1674    +  CDS            pylB: PYLB_METAC - Experimental evidence at protein level: Swiss-Prot protein existence level 1. Catalyzes the isomerization of L-lysine to (2R,3R)-3- methylornithine via a radical-based mechanism (Probable). Is required for the biosynthesis of pyrrolysine. From Methanosarcina acetivorans (strain ATCC 35395 / DSM 2834 / JCM 12185 / C2A).
   1690..2778    +  CDS            pylC: PYLC_METAC - Experimental evidence at protein level: Swiss-Prot protein existence level 1. Likely catalyzes the ATP-dependent ligation between (2R,3R)- 3-methylornithine and L-lysine, leading to (3R)-3-methyl-D-ornithyl-N6- L-lysine. Is required for the biosynthesis of pyrrolysine. From Methanosarcina acetivorans (strain ATCC 35395 / DSM 2834 / JCM 12185 / C2A).
   2856..3632    +  CDS            pylD: PYLD_METAC - Experimental evidence at protein level: Swiss-Prot protein existence level 1. Likely catalyzes the NAD(P)-dependent oxidative deamination of (3R)-3-methyl-D-ornithyl-N6-L-lysine, resulting in the formation of pyrrolysine after spontaneous dehydration and cyclization of the intermediate. Is required for the biosynthesis of pyrrolysine. From Methanosarcina acetivorans (strain ATCC 35395 / DSM 2834 / JCM 12185 / C2A).
   3710..3751    +  CDS            S-Tag (fragment): affinity and epitope tag derived from pancreatic ribonuclease A
   3781..3798    +  CDS            SET1 (fragment): solubility-enhancement tag derived from T7 phage gene 10B
   3806..3853    +  terminator     T7 terminator: transcription terminator for bacteriophage T7 RNA polymerase
   4024..4815    -  CDS            SmR: aminoglycoside adenylyltransferase (Murphy, 1985); aadA; confers resistance to spectinomycin and streptomycin
   4816..4907    -  promoter       AmpR promoter: bla
   4955..5636    -  rep_origin     CloDF13 ori (fragment): Plasmids containing the CloDF13 (CDF) origin of replication can be propagated in E. coli cells that contain additional plasmids with compatible origins.
   5661..5758    -  rep_origin     CloDF13 ori (fragment): Plasmids containing the CloDF13 (CDF) origin of replication can be propagated in E. coli cells that contain additional plasmids with compatible origins.
   5855..5919    -  CDS            TcR (fragment): tetracycline efflux protein; tet; confers resistance to tetracycline
   5934..5955    -  protein_bind   CAP binding site: CAP binding activates transcription in the presence of cAMP. E. coli catabolite activator protein
   5968..7050    -  CDS            lacI: lac repressor; lacI; The lac repressor binds to the lac operator to inhibit transcription in E. coli. This inhibition can be relieved by adding lactose or isopropyl-β-D-thiogalactopyranoside (IPTG).
   7051..7128    -  promoter       lacI promoter: lacI
   7136..2       -  CDS            TcR (fragment) (across the origin): tetracycline efflux protein; tet; confers resistance to tetracycline
