[The description below was written by a language model from this plasmid's Addgene catalogue record and pLannotate feature annotations shown in this document.]
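Description:
pJH223 is a 7.2 kb bacterial expression plasmid carrying an evolved variant of the pyrrolysine biosynthetic operon pylBCD. The catalogue lists pBR322 as the backbone and high copy number. However, the stated purpose ("pCDF backbone") and the annotated sequence both point to a pCDFDuet-style vector. It replicates from the CloDF13 (CDF) origin, which is compatible with other common E. coli origins and so allows co-maintenance with additional plasmids. Selection is by spectinomycin through the aadA (SmR) gene, annotated downstream of an AmpR (bla) promoter. Only short tetracycline-resistance fragments are detected, and these are probably vestigial backbone sequence. A lacI gene with its own promoter supplies the lac repressor.

The payload sits behind a T7 promoter/lac operator, so expression requires T7 RNA polymerase in the host and is inducible with IPTG. An upstream first T7/lacO unit with a T7 gene 10 RBS appears to have no annotated coding sequence behind it. The second T7/lacO drives a truncated yeast SUMO (SMT3) tag lying directly upstream of pylB and apparently fused to it, followed by pylC and pylD, and transcription ends at a T7 terminator. The S-Tag and SET1 fragments after pylD look like remnants of the cloning site. The three coding sequences match the Methanosarcina acetivorans enzymes, which convert two lysines into pyrrolysine through methylornithine formation (PylB), ligation to lysine (PylC), and oxidation followed by cyclization (PylD). This variant, designated 34B_sub-pop5, carries PylB N61S, E178K and E251D and PylD A252V. The associated work improved the complete pathway by phage-assisted non-continuous directed evolution, and the plasmid presumably serves to express and characterize this variant for pyrrolysine production in E. coli.
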