Addgene plasmid #172151: pJH223
Purpose: pylBCD variant in pCDF backbone
Depositing lab: Matthew Bennett. Depositing organization: Rice University. Publication: Improved pyrrolysine biosynthesis through phage assisted non-continuous directed evolution of the complete pathway. Ho JML, Miller CA, Smith KA, Mattia JR, Bennett MR. Nat Commun. 2021 Jun 24;12(1):3914. doi: 10.1038/s41467-021-24183-9. PubMed 34168131.
Backbone
  Vector backbone: pBR322
  Vector type: Bacterial Expression
Growth in bacteria
  Bacterial resistance: Spectinomycin, 50 μg/mL
  Growth temperature: 37°C
  Growth strain: NEB Stable
  Copy number: High Copy
Gene/Insert
  Gene/Insert name: PT7/lac (pylBCD 34B_sub-pop5); LacI
  Species: Synthetic
  Mutation: PylB(N61S, E178K, E251D) PylD(A252V)
  Cloning method: Gibson Cloning
Terms and licenses: Academic/Nonprofit Terms; Industry Terms: Not Available to Industry
How to cite: pJH223 was a gift from Matthew Bennett (Addgene plasmid # 172151 ; http://n2t.net/addgene:172151 ; RRID:Addgene_172151)
